Addgene plasmid #141140: pBAD-MBP-His-ACPs
Purpose: Expression of holo-[acyl-carrier-protein] synthase
Depositing lab: New England Biolabs.
Backbone
  Vector backbone: pBAD
  Vector type: Bacterial Expression
Growth in bacteria
  Bacterial resistance: Ampicillin, 100 μg/mL
  Growth temperature: 30°C
  Growth strain: DH5alpha
  Copy number: High Copy
Gene/Insert
  Gene/Insert name: acpS
  Species: E. coli
  Tag / fusion protein: MBP (N terminal on insert)
  Cloning method: Restriction Enzyme; 5′ cloning site unknown (unknown if destroyed); 3′ cloning site unknown (unknown if destroyed)
  Sequencing primers: 5′ unknown
Terms and licenses: Academic/Nonprofit Terms; Industry Terms
Depositor comments: 1% arabinose induction at 37ºC.
How to cite: pBAD-MBP-His-ACPs was a gift from New England Biolabs (Addgene plasmid # 141140 ; http://n2t.net/addgene:141140 ; RRID:Addgene_141140)
