[The description below was written by a language model from this plasmid's Addgene catalogue record and pLannotate feature annotations shown in this document.]
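Description:
pBAD-MBP-His-ACPs is a bacterial expression plasmid built on the pBAD backbone for arabinose-inducible production of E. coli holo-[acyl-carrier-protein] synthase (AcpS, the acpS gene product). It is propagated in E. coli from a high-copy ColE1/pMB1-type origin and selected with ampicillin through the bla β-lactamase gene under its own promoter. The backbone also carries the pBR322 bom region and only a short remnant of rop, which is consistent with the high copy number recorded.

Expression is driven by the araBAD promoter, with the divergently transcribed araC regulator encoded on the same plasmid, so transcription stays low until L-arabinose is supplied; the depositor notes arabinose induction. The reading frame begins with a cytosolic version of maltose-binding protein that lacks its signal sequence. This is followed by short segments annotated as fragments of a composite tag, which, given the plasmid name, most likely represent a His tag and possibly a TEV protease site. The acpS coding sequence comes next. MBP typically improves solubility and allows amylose affinity purification, while a His tag permits metal-affinity capture.

Downstream of acpS the feature table also shows a fragment of the Sh ble bleomycin/Zeocin resistance gene followed by another His-type tag fragment. The catalogue entry does not mention these elements, and their role, including whether they are fused in frame to AcpS, is not stated. The unit ends with the rrnB T1 and T2 terminators.

AcpS transfers the 4'-phosphopantetheine group from coenzyme A to a conserved serine of acyl carrier protein, so the purified enzyme is suited to converting apo-carrier proteins to their holo form.
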