Features (pLannotate 1.2.2; 16 found; start..end, strand, type, name):
     21..305     +  promoter       araBAD promoter: araBAD; promoter of the L-arabinose operon of E. coli; the araC regulatory gene is transcribed in the opposite direction (Guzman et al., 1995)
    345..1442    +  CDS            MBP: maltose binding protein from E. coli; malE (mutated); This version of the gene does not encode a signal sequence, so MBP will remain in the cytosol.
   1454..1472    +  CDS            capTEV™ (fragment): composite tag for in vivo biotinylation, TEV protease cleavage, and 6xHis tagging
   1473..1490    +  CDS            capTEV™ (fragment): composite tag for in vivo biotinylation, TEV protease cleavage, and 6xHis tagging
   1533..1910    +  CDS            acpS: ACPS_ECOLI - Also known as dpj. Experimental evidence at protein level: Swiss-Prot protein existence level 1. Transfers the 4'-phosphopantetheine moiety from coenzyme A to the 'Ser-36' of acyl-carrier-protein. From Escherichia coli (strain K12).
   1928..2297    +  CDS            BleoR (fragment): antibiotic-binding protein; Sh ble from Streptoalloteichus hindustanus; confers resistance to bleomycin, phleomycin, and Zeocin™
   2298..2315    +  CDS            capTEV™ (fragment): composite tag for in vivo biotinylation, TEV protease cleavage, and 6xHis tagging
   2420..2535    +  ncRNA          5S rRNA: Accession: RF00001 - 5S ribosomal RNA
   2539..2625    +  terminator     rrnB T1 terminator: Escherichia coli rrnB; transcription terminator T1 from the E. coli rrnB gene
   2717..2744    +  terminator     rrnB T2 terminator: transcription terminator T2 from the E. coli rrnB gene
   2763..2854    +  promoter       AmpR promoter: bla
   2855..3715    +  CDS            AmpR: β-lactamase; bla; confers resistance to ampicillin, carbenicillin, and related antibiotics
   3886..4474    +  rep_origin     ori: high-copy-number ColE1/pMB1/pBR322/pUC origin of replication
   4660..4800    -  misc_feature   bom: basis of mobility region from pBR322
   4902..4942    -  CDS            rop (fragment): Rop protein, which maintains plasmids at low copy number; rop
   5064..5942    -  CDS            araC: L-arabinose regulatory protein; araC
>Addgene plasmid #141140 | pBAD-MBP-His-ACPs | addgene full sequence | sequence record 298487 | Addgene NGS Result
CATACTCCCGCCATTCAGAGAAGAAACCAATTGTCCATATTGCATCAGACATTGCCGTCACTGCGTCTTT
TACTGGCTCTTCTCGCTAACCAAACCGGTAACCCCGCTTATTAAAAGCATTCTGTAACAAAGCGGGACCA
AAGCCATGACAAAAACGCGTAACAAAAGTGTCTATAATCACGGCAGAAAAGTCCACATTGATTATTTGCA
CGGCGTCACACTTTGCTATGCCATAGCATTTTTATCCATAAGATTAGCGGATCCTACCTGACGCTTTTTA
TCGCAACTCTCTACTGTTTCTCCATACCCGTTTTTTGGGCTAACAGGAGGAATTAACCATGGTAAAAATC
GAAGAAGGTAAACTGGTAATCTGGATTAACGGCGATAAAGGCTATAACGGTCTCGCTGAAGTCGGTAAGA
AATTCGAGAAAGATACCGGAATTAAAGTCACCGTTGAGCATCCGGATAAACTGGAAGAGAAATTCCCACA
GGTTGCGGCAACTGGCGATGGCCCTGACATTATCTTCTGGGCACACGACCGCTTTGGTGGCTACGCTCAA
TCTGGCCTGTTGGCTGAAATCACCCCGGACAAAGCGTTCCAGGACAAGCTGTATCCGTTTACCTGGGATG
CCGTACGTTACAACGGCAAGCTGATTGCTTACCCGATCGCTGTTGAAGCGTTATCGCTGATTTATAACAA
AGATCTGCTGCCGAACCCGCCAAAAACCTGGGAAGAGATCCCGGCGCTGGATAAAGAACTGAAAGCGAAA
GGTAAGAGCGCGCTGATGTTCAACCTGCAAGAACCGTACTTCACCTGGCCGCTGATTGCTGCTGACGGGG
GTTATGCGTTCAAGTATGAAAACGGCAAGTACGACATTAAAGACGTGGGCGTGGATAACGCTGGCGCGAA
AGCGGGTCTGACCTTCCTGGTTGACCTGATTAAAAACAAACACATGAATGCAGACACCGATTACTCCATC
GCAGAAGCTGCCTTTAATAAAGGCGAAACAGCGATGACCATCAACGGCCCGTGGGCATGGTCCAACATCG
ACACCAGCAAAGTGAATTATGGTGTAACGGTACTGCCGACCTTCAAGGGTCAACCATCCAAACCGTTCGT
TGGCGTGCTGAGCGCAGGTATTAACGCCGCCAGTCCGAACAAAGAGCTGGCAAAAGAGTTCCTCGAAAAC
TATCTGCTGACTGATGAAGGTCTGGAAGCGGTTAATAAAGACAAACCGCTGGGTGCCGTAGCGCTGAAGT
CTTACGAGGAAGAGTTGGCGAAAGATCCACGTATTGCCGCCACTATGGAAAACGCCCAGAAAGGTGAAAT
CATGCCGAACATCCCGCAGATGTCCGCTTTCTGGTATGCCGTGCGTACTGCGGTGATCAACGCCGCCAGC
GGTCGTCAGACTGTCGATGAAGCCCTGAAAGACGCGCAGACTAATTCGAGCTCGCATCATCATCATCATC
ATCATCATCATCATCATCATCATCATCATCCTGCAGGCTTAGAGGTTCTGTTCCAGGGGCCTATGGCAAT
ATTAGGTTTAGGCACGGATATTGTGGAGATCGCTCGCATCGAAGCGGTGATCGCCCGATCCGGTGATCGC
CTGGCACGCCGCGTATTAAGCGATAACGAATGGGCTATCTGGAAAACGCACCACCAGCCGGTGCGTTTTC
TGGCGAAGCGTTTTGCTGTGAAAGAAGCCGCAGCAAAAGCGTTTGGCACCGGGATCCGCAATGGTCTGGC
GTTTAATCAATTTGAAGTATTCAATGATGAGCTCGGCAAACCACGGCTACGGCTATGGGGCGAGGCATTA
AAACTGGCGGAAAAGCTGGGCGTTGCAAATATGCATGTAACGCTGGCAGATGAGCGGCACTATGCTTGTG
CCACGGTAATTATTGAAAGTTAAGGATCCGGCGCGCCGGCCAAGTTGACCAGTGCCGTTCCGGTGCTCAC
CGCGCGCGACGTCGCCGGAGCGGTCGAGTTCTGGACCGACCGGCTCGGGTTCTCCCGGGACTTCGTGGAG
GACGACTTCGCCGGTGTGGTCCGGGACGACGTGACCCTGTTCATCAGCGCGGTCCAGGACCAGGTGGTGC
CGGACAACACCCTGGCCTGGGTGTGGGTGCGCGGCCTGGACGAGCTGTACGCCGAGTGGTCGGAGGTCGT
GTCCACGAACTTCCGGGACGCCTCCGGGCCGGCCATGACCGAGATCGGCGAGCAGCCGTGGGGGCGGGAG
TTCGCCCTGCGCGACCCGGCCGGCAACTGCGTGCACTTCGTGGCCGAGGAGCAGGACCATCATCATCATC
ATCATCATCATCATCATTAAAAGCTTGGCTGTTTTGGCGGATGAGAGAAGATTTTCAGCCTGATACAGAT
TAAATCAGAACGCAGAAGCGGTCTGATAAAACAGAATTTGCCTGGCGGCAGTAGCGCGGTGGTCCCACCT
GACCCCATGCCGAACTCAGAAGTGAAACGCCGTAGCGCCGATGGTAGTGTGGGGTCTCCCCATGCGAGAG
TAGGGAACTGCCAGGCATCAAATAAAACGAAAGGCTCAGTCGAAAGACTGGGCCTTTCGTTTTATCTGTT
GTTTGTCGGTGAACGCTCTCCTGAGTAGGACAAATCCGCCGGGAGCGGATTTGAACGTTGCGAAGCAACG
GCCCGGAGGGTGGCGGGCAGGACGCCCGCCATAAACTGCCAGGCATCAAATTAAGCAGAAGGCCATCCTG
ACGGATGGCCTTTTTGCGTTTCTACAAACTCTTTTGTTTATTTTTCTAAATACATTCAAATATGTATCCG
CTCATGAGACAATAACCCTGATAAATGCTTCAATAATATTGAAAAAGGAAGAGTATGAGTATTCAACATT
TCCGTGTCGCCCTTATTCCCTTTTTTGCGGCATTTTGCCTTCCTGTTTTTGCTCACCCAGAAACGCTGGT
GAAAGTAAAAGATGCTGAAGATCAGTTGGGTGCACGAGTGGGTTACATCGAACTGGATCTCAACAGCGGT
AAGATCCTTGAGAGTTTTCGCCCCGAAGAACGTTTTCCAATGATGAGCACTTTTAAAGTTCTGCTATGTG
GCGCGGTATTATCCCGTGTTGACGCCGGGCAAGAGCAACTCGGTCGCCGCATACACTATTCTCAGAATGA
CTTGGTTGAGTACTCACCAGTCACAGAAAAGCATCTTACGGATGGCATGACAGTAAGAGAATTATGCAGT
GCTGCCATAACCATGAGTGATAACACTGCGGCCAACTTACTTCTGACAACGATCGGAGGACCGAAGGAGC
TAACCGCTTTTTTGCACAACATGGGGGATCATGTAACTCGCCTTGATCGTTGGGAACCGGAGCTGAATGA
AGCCATACCAAACGACGAGCGTGACACCACGATGCCTGTAGCAATGGCAACAACGTTGCGCAAACTATTA
ACTGGCGAACTACTTACTCTAGCTTCCCGGCAACAATTAATAGACTGGATGGAGGCGGATAAAGTTGCAG
GACCACTTCTGCGCTCGGCCCTTCCGGCTGGCTGGTTTATTGCTGATAAATCTGGAGCCGGTGAGCGTGG
GTCTCGCGGTATCATTGCAGCACTGGGGCCAGATGGTAAGCCCTCCCGTATCGTAGTTATCTACACGACG
GGGAGTCAGGCAACTATGGATGAACGAAATAGACAGATCGCTGAGATAGGTGCCTCACTGATTAAGCATT
GGTAACTGTCAGACCAAGTTTACTCATATATACTTTAGATTGATTTAAAACTTCATTTTTAATTTAAAAG
GATCTAGGTGAAGATCCTTTTTGATAATCTCATGACCAAAATCCCTTAACGTGAGTTTTCGTTCCACTGA
GCGTCAGACCCCGTAGAAAAGATCAAAGGATCTTCTTGAGATCCTTTTTTTCTGCGCGTAATCTGCTGCT
TGCAAACAAAAAAACCACCGCTACCAGCGGTGGTTTGTTTGCCGGATCAAGAGCTACCAACTCTTTTTCC
GAAGGTAACTGGCTTCAGCAGAGCGCAGATACCAAATACTGTCCTTCTAGTGTAGCCGTAGTTAGGCCAC
CACTTCAAGAACTCTGTAGCACCGCCTACATACCTCGCTCTGCTAATCCTGTTACCAGTGGCTGCTGCCA
GTGGCGATAAGTCGTGTCTTACCGGGTTGGACTCAAGACGATAGTTACCGGATAAGGCGCAGCGGTCGGG
CTGAACGGGGGGTTCGTGCACACAGCCCAGCTTGGAGCGAACGACCTACACCGAACTGAGATACCTACAG
CGTGAGCTATGAGAAAGCGCCACGCTTCCCGAAGGGAGAAAGGCGGACAGGTATCCGGTAAGCGGCAGGG
TCGGAACAGGAGAGCGCACGAGGGAGCTTCCAGGGGGAAACGCCTGGTATCTTTATAGTCCTGTCGGGTT
TCGCCACCTCTGACTTGAGCGTCGATTTTTGTGATGCTCGTCAGGGGGGCGGAGCCTATGGAAAAACGCC
AGCAACGCGGCCTTTTTACGGTTCCTGGCCTTTTGCTGGCCTTTTGCTCACATGTTCTTTCCTGCGTTAT
CCCCTGATTCTGTGGATAACCGTATTACCGCCTTTGAGTGAGCTGATACCGCTCGCCGCAGCCGAACGAC
CGAGCGCAGCGAGTCAGTGAGCGAGGAAGCGGAAGAGCGCCTGATGCGGTATTTTCTCCTTACGCATCTG
TGCGGTATTTCACACCGCATATGGTGCACTCTCAGTACAATCTGCTCTGATGCCGCATAGTTAAGCCAGT
ATACACTCCGCTATCGCTACGTGACTGGGTCATGGCTGCGCCCCGACACCCGCCAACACCCGCTGACGCG
CCCTGACGGGCTTGTCTGCTCCCGGCATCCGCTTACAGACAAGCTGTGACCGTCTCCGGGAGCTGCATGT
GTCAGAGGTTTTCACCGTCATCACCGAAACGCGCGAGGCAGCAGATCAATTCGCGCGCGAAGGCGAAGCG
GCATGCATAATGTGCCTGTCAAATGGACGAAGCAGGGATTCTGCAAACCCTATGCTACTCCGTCAAGCCG
TCAATTGTCTGATTCGTTACCAATTATGACAACTTGACGGCTACATCATTCACTTTTTCTTCACAACCGG
CACGGAACTCGCTCGGGCTGGCCCCGGTGCATTTTTTAAATACCCGCGAGAAATAGAGTTGATCGTCAAA
ACCAACATTGCGACCGACGGTGGCGATAGGCATCCGGGTGGTGCTCAAAAGCAGCTTCGCCTGGCTGATA
CGTTGGTCCTCGCGCCAGCTTAAGACGCTAATCCCTAACTGCTGGCGGAAAAGATGTGACAGACGCGACG
GCGACAAGCAAACATGCTGTGCGACGCTGGCGATATCAAAATTGCTGTCTGCCAGGTGATCGCTGATGTA
CTGACAAGCCTCGCGTACCCGATTATCCATCGGTGGATGGAGCGACTCGTTAATCGCTTCCATGCGCCGC
AGTAACAATTGCTCAAGCAGATTTATCGCCAGCAGCTCCGAATAGCGCCCTTCCCCTTGCCCGGCGTTAA
TGATTTGCCCAAACAGGTCGCTGAAATGCGGCTGGTGCGCTTCATCCGGGCGAAAGAACCCCGTATTGGC
AAATATTGACGGCCAGTTAAGCCATTCATGCCAGTAGGCGCGCGGACGAAAGTAAACCCACTGGTGATAC
CATTCGCGAGCCTCCGGATGACGACCGTAGTGATGAATCTCTCCTGGCGGGAACAGCAAAATATCACCCG
GTCGGCAAACAAATTCTCGTCCCTGATTTTTCACCACCCCCTGACCGCGAATGGTGAGATTGAGAATATA
ACCTTTCATTCCCAGCGGTCGGTCGATAAAAAAATCGAGATAACCGTTGGCCTCAATCGGCGTTAAACCC
GCCACCAGATGGGCATTAAACGAGTATCCCGGCAGCAGGGGATCATTTTGCGCTTCAGCCATACTTTT
